Addgene plasmid #173588: Lenti-sgDnmt3a#2/Cre
Purpose: Expresses a Dnmt3a-targeting gRNA and Cre-recombinase
Depositing lab: Charles Swanton. Depositing organization: University College London. Publication: A functional taxonomy of tumor suppression in oncogenic KRAS-driven lung cancer. Cai H, Chew SK, Li C, Tsai MK, Andrejka L, Murray CW, Hughes NW, Shuldiner EG, Ashkin EL, Tang R, Hung KL, Chen LC, Lee SYC, Yousefi M, Lin WY, Kunder CA, Cong L, McFarland CD, Petrov DA, Swanton C, Winslow MM. Cancer Discov. 2021 Feb 19. pii: 2159-8290.CD-20-1325. doi: 10.1158/2159-8290.CD-20-1325. PubMed 33608386.
Backbone
  Vector backbone: pLL3.3
  Vector type: Lentiviral, Cre/Lox, CRISPR
Growth in bacteria
  Bacterial resistance: Ampicillin, 100 μg/mL
  Growth temperature: 37°C
  Growth strain: NEB Stable
  Copy number: High Copy
Gene/Insert
  Gene/Insert name: gRNA targeting Dnmt3a
  gRNA/shRNA sequence: CAGGCCGAATTGTGTCTTGG
  Species: M. musculus (mouse)
  Entrez Gene: Dnmt3a (a.k.a. MmuIIIA)
  Cloning method: Restriction Enzyme; 5′ cloning site unknown (unknown if destroyed); 3′ cloning site unknown (unknown if destroyed)
Terms and licenses: Academic/Nonprofit Terms; Industry Terms: Not Available to Industry
How to cite: Lenti-sgDnmt3a#2/Cre was a gift from Charles Swanton (Addgene plasmid # 173588 ; http://n2t.net/addgene:173588 ; RRID:Addgene_173588)
