[The description below was written by a language model from this plasmid's Addgene catalogue record and pLannotate feature annotations shown in this document.]
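Description:
Lenti-sgDnmt3a#2/Cre is an HIV-1-derived lentiviral transfer plasmid built on the pLL3.3 backbone that delivers both a CRISPR guide RNA and Cre recombinase from a single provirus. In bacteria it is maintained through a high-copy ColE1/pUC-type origin and selected with ampicillin via the β-lactamase gene. The viral portion begins with a CMV enhancer/promoter fused to a truncated 5' LTR, which drives transcription of the genomic RNA in packaging cells. This is followed by the Ψ packaging signal with an adjoining gag fragment, the Rev response element for nuclear export of the unspliced genome, and the cPPT/CTS element that aids nuclear import in transduced cells. A WPRE sits downstream of the payload to enhance transcript expression. The unit closes with nef-derived sequence and a second truncated LTR, which the automated annotation labels as a 5' LTR although it occupies the 3' position.

The payload consists of two independent expression units. A human U6 RNA polymerase III promoter drives a guide targeting mouse Dnmt3a, the de novo DNA methyltransferase gene, fused to the Streptococcus pyogenes Cas9 gRNA scaffold; this is the second of the Dnmt3a guides in its series. A mouse PGK promoter then drives Cre recombinase. No Cas9 coding sequence or mammalian selection marker is annotated, so Cas9 must be supplied by the recipient cells or animal. The design suits systems in which Cre activates or deletes loxP-flanked alleles while the guide simultaneously disrupts Dnmt3a. The associated publication concerns functional analysis of tumour suppressor genes in oncogenic KRAS-driven lung cancer, which is consistent with this use. The cloning sites used for the guide are not recorded.
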