Features (pLannotate 1.2.2; 21 found; start..end, strand, type, name):
     71..123     -  misc_feature   bom (fragment): basis of mobility region from pBR322
    278..657     +  enhancer       CMV enhancer: human cytomegalovirus immediate early enhancer
    658..857     +  promoter       CMV promoter: human cytomegalovirus (CMV) immediate early promoter
    875..1055    +  LTR            5' LTR (truncated): truncated 5' long terminal repeat (LTR) from HIV-1
   1102..1227    +  misc_feature   HIV-1 Ψ: packaging signal of human immunodeficiency virus type 1
   1211..1549    +  CDS            HIV-1 gag (fragment): gag protein from human immunodeficiency virus 1; gag
   1724..1957    +  misc_feature   RRE: The Rev response element (RRE) of HIV-1 allows for Rev-dependent mRNA export from the nucleus to the cytoplasm.
   2334..2434    +  CDS            Rev (fragment): human immunodeficiency virus 1 (HIV-1) Rev protein; rev; enhances nuclear export of unspliced and incompletely spliced viral mRNAs
   2484..2601    +  misc_feature   cPPT/CTS: central polypurine tract and central termination sequence of HIV-1
   2683..2923    +  promoter       U6 promoter: RNA polymerase III promoter for human U6 snRNA
   2953..3028    +  misc_RNA       gRNA scaffold: guide RNA scaffold for the Streptococcus pyogenes CRISPR/Cas9 system
   3081..3573    +  promoter       PGK promoter: mouse phosphoglycerate kinase 1 promoter
   3603..4633    +  CDS            Cre (fragment): site-specific recombinase Cre is a site-specific recombinase from bacteriophage P1. Recombination occurs at loxP sequences.
   4666..4689    +  misc_feature   MCS (fragment): pBluescript multiple cloning site
   4689..5277    +  misc_feature   WPRE: woodchuck hepatitis virus posttranscriptional regulatory element
   5278..5297    +  misc_feature   MCS (fragment): pBluescript multiple cloning site
   5299..5799    +  CDS            nef (fragment): NEF_HV1LA - Experimental evidence at protein level: Swiss-Prot protein existence level 1. Extracellular Nef protein targets CD4(+) T-lymphocytes for apoptosis by interacting with CXCR4 surface receptors. From Human immunodeficiency virus type 1 group M subtype B (isolate Lai) (HIV-1).
   5806..5986    +  LTR            5' LTR (truncated): truncated 5' long terminal repeat (LTR) from HIV-1
   6048..6636    -  rep_origin     ori: high-copy-number ColE1/pMB1/pBR322/pUC origin of replication
   6807..7667    -  CDS            AmpR: β-lactamase; bla; confers resistance to ampicillin, carbenicillin, and related antibiotics
   7668..12      -  promoter       AmpR promoter (across the origin): bla
>Addgene plasmid #173588 | Lenti-sgDnmt3a#2/Cre | addgene full sequence | sequence record 363666 | Addgene NGS Result
AGGGGTTCCGCGCACATTTCCCCGAAAAGTGCCACCTGACGTCGACGGATCGGGAGATCTCCCGATCCCC
TATGGTGCACTCTCAGTACAATCTGCTCTGATGCCGCATAGTTAAGCCAGTATCTGCTCCCTGCTTGTGT
GTTGGAGGTCGCTGAGTAGTGCGCGAGCAAAATTTAAGCTACAACAAGGCAAGGCTTGACCGACAATTGC
ATGAAGAATCTGCTTAGGGTTAGGCGTTTTGCGCTGCTTCGCGATGTACGGGCCAGATATACGCGTTGAC
ATTGATTATTGACTAGTTATTAATAGTAATCAATTACGGGGTCATTAGTTCATAGCCCATATATGGAGTT
CCGCGTTACATAACTTACGGTAAATGGCCCGCCTGGCTGACCGCCCAACGACCCCCGCCCATTGACGTCA
ATAATGACGTATGTTCCCATAGTAACGCCAATAGGGACTTTCCATTGACGTCAATGGGTGGAGTATTTAC
GGTAAACTGCCCACTTGGCAGTACATCAAGTGTATCATATGCCAAGTACGCCCCCTATTGACGTCAATGA
CGGTAAATGGCCCGCCTGGCATTATGCCCAGTACATGACCTTATGGGACTTTCCTACTTGGCAGTACATC
TACGTATTAGTCATCGCTATTACCATGGTGATGCGGTTTTGGCAGTACATCAATGGGCGTGGATAGCGGT
TTGACTCACGGGGATTTCCAAGTCTCCACCCCATTGACGTCAATGGGAGTTTGTTTTGGCACCAAAATCA
ACGGGACTTTCCAAAATGTCGTAACAACTCCGCCCCATTGACGCAAATGGGCGGTAGGCGTGTACGGTGG
GAGGTCTATATAAGCAGCGCGTTTTGCCTGTACTGGGTCTCTCTGGTTAGACCAGATCTGAGCCTGGGAG
CTCTCTGGCTAACTAGGGAACCCACTGCTTAAGCCTCAATAAAGCTTGCCTTGAGTGCTTCAAGTAGTGT
GTGCCCGTCTGTTGTGTGACTCTGGTAACTAGAGATCCCTCAGACCCTTTTAGTCAGTGTGGAAAATCTC
TAGCAGTGGCGCCCGAACAGGGACTTGAAAGCGAAAGGGAAACCAGAGGAGCTCTCTCGACGCAGGACTC
GGCTTGCTGAAGCGCGCACGGCAAGAGGCGAGGGGCGGCGACTGGTGAGTACGCCAAAAATTTTGACTAG
CGGAGGCTAGAAGGAGAGAGATGGGTGCGAGAGCGTCAGTATTAAGCGGGGGAGAATTAGATCGCGATGG
GAAAAAATTCGGTTAAGGCCAGGGGGAAAGAAAAAATATAAATTAAAACATATAGTATGGGCAAGCAGGG
AGCTAGAACGATTCGCAGTTAATCCTGGCCTGTTAGAAACATCAGAAGGCTGTAGACAAATACTGGGACA
GCTACAACCATCCCTTCAGACAGGATCAGAAGAACTTAGATCATTATATAATACAGTAGCAACCCTCTAT
TGTGTGCATCAAAGGATAGAGATAAAAGACACCAAGGAAGCTTTAGACAAGATAGAGGAAGAGCAAAACA
AAAGTAAGACCACCGCACAGCAAGCGGCCGGCCGCTGATCTTCAGACCTGGAGGAGGAGATATGAGGGAC
AATTGGAGAAGTGAATTATATAAATATAAAGTAGTAAAAATTGAACCATTAGGAGTAGCACCCACCAAGG
CAAAGAGAAGAGTGGTGCAGAGAGAAAAAAGAGCAGTGGGAATAGGAGCTTTGTTCCTTGGGTTCTTGGG
AGCAGCAGGAAGCACTATGGGCGCAGCGTCAATGACGCTGACGGTACAGGCCAGACAATTATTGTCTGGT
ATAGTGCAGCAGCAGAACAATTTGCTGAGGGCTATTGAGGCGCAACAGCATCTGTTGCAACTCACAGTCT
GGGGCATCAAGCAGCTCCAGGCAAGAATCCTGGCTGTGGAAAGATACCTAAAGGATCAACAGCTCCTGGG
GATTTGGGGTTGCTCTGGAAAACTCATTTGCACCACTGCTGTGCCTTGGAATGCTAGTTGGAGTAATAAA
TCTCTGGAACAGATTTGGAATCACACGACCTGGATGGAGTGGGACAGAGAAATTAACAATTACACAAGCT
TAATACACTCCTTAATTGAAGAATCGCAAAACCAGCAAGAAAAGAATGAACAAGAATTATTGGAATTAGA
TAAATGGGCAAGTTTGTGGAATTGGTTTAACATAACAAATTGGCTGTGGTATATAAAATTATTCATAATG
ATAGTAGGAGGCTTGGTAGGTTTAAGAATAGTTTTTGCTGTACTTTCTATAGTGAATAGAGTTAGGCAGG
GATATTCACCATTATCGTTTCAGACCCACCTCCCAACCCCGAGGGGACCCGACAGGCCCGAAGGAATAGA
AGAAGAAGGTGGAGAGAGAGACAGAGACAGATCCATTCGATTAGTGAACGGATCGGCACTGCGTGCGCCA
ATTCTGCAGACAAATGGCAGTATTCATCCACAATTTTAAAAGAAAAGGGGGGATTGGGGGGTACAGTGCA
GGGGAAAGAATAGTAGACATAATAGCAACAGACATACAAACTAAAGAATTACAAAAACAAATTACAAAAA
TTCAAAATTTTCGGGTTTATTACAGGGACAGCAGAGATCCAGTTTGGTTAGTACCGGGCCCGCTCTAGCC
CTGCAGGAACTGTTTAAACTGTGAGGGCCTATTTCCCATGATTCCTTCATATTTGCATATACGATACAAG
GCTGTTAGAGAGATAATTGGAATTAATTTGACTGTAAACACAAAGATATTAGTACAAAATACGTGACGTA
GAAAGTAATAATTTCTTGGGTAGTTTGCAGTTTTAAAATTATGTTTTAAAATGGACTATCATATGCTTAC
CGTAACTTGAAAGTATTTCGATTTCTTGGCTTTATATATCTTGTGGAAAGGACCAAACACCGCAGGCCGA
ATTGTGTCTTGGGTTTTAGAGCTAGAAATAGCAAGTTAAAATAAGGCTAGTCCGTTATCAACTTGAAAAA
GTGGCACCGAGTCGGTGCTTTTTTGTTTGGCGCGCCTATGGCTTAATTAACATGGCGGCCGCATTCTACC
GGGTAGGGGAGGCGCTTTTCCCAAGGCAGTCTGGAGCATGCGCTTTAGCAGCCCCGCTGGGCACTTGGCG
CTACACAAGTGGCCTCTGGCCTCGCACACATTCCACATCCACCGGTAGGCGCCAACCGGCTCCGTTCTTT
GGTGGCCCCTTCGCGCCACCTTCTACTCCTCCCCTAGTCAGGAAGTTCCCCCCCGCCCCGCAGCTCGCGT
CGTGCAGGACGTGACAAATGGAAGTAGCACGTCTCACTAGTCTCGTGCAGATGGACAGCACCGCTGAGCA
ATGGAAGCGGGTAGGCCTTTGGGGCAGCGGCCAATAGCAGCTTTGCTCCTTCGCTTTCTGGGCTCAGAGG
CTGGGAAGGGGTGGGTCCGGGGGCGGGCTCAGGGGCGGGCTCAGGGGCGGGGCGGGCGCCCGAAGGTCCT
CCGGAGGCCCGGCATTCTGCACGCTTCAAAAGCGCACGTCTGCCGCGCTGTTCTCCTCTTCCTCATCTCC
GGGACCCGGGATGCCCAAGAAGAAGAGGAAGGTGTCCAATTTACTGACCGTACACCAAAATTTGCCTGCA
TTACCGGTCGATGCAACGAGTGATGAGGTTCGCAAGAACCTGATGGACATGTTCAGGGATCGCCAGGCGT
TTTCTGAGCATACCTGGAAAATGCTTCTGTCCGTTTGCCGGTCGTGGGCGGCATGGTGCAAGTTGAATAA
CCGGAAATGGTTTCCCGCAGAACCTGAAGATGTTCGCGATTATCTTCTATATCTTCAGGCGCGCGGTCTG
GCAGTAAAAACTATCCAGCAACATTTGGGCCAGCTAAACATGCTTCATCGTCGGTCCGGGCTGCCACGAC
CAAGTGACAGCAATGCTGTTTCACTGGTTATGCGGCGGATCCGAAAAGAAAACGTTGATGCCGGTGAACG
TGCAAAACAGGCTCTAGCGTTCGAACGCACTGATTTCGACCAGGTTCGTTCACTCATGGAAAATAGCGAT
CGCTGCCAGGATATACGTAATCTGGCATTTCTGGGGATTGCTTATAACACCCTGTTACGTATAGCCGAAA
TTGCCAGGATCAGGGTTAAAGATATCTCACGTACTGACGGTGGGAGAATGTTAATCCATATTGGCAGAAC
GAAAACGCTGGTTAGCACCGCAGGTGTAGAGAAGGCACTTAGCCTGGGGGTAACTAAACTGGTCGAGCGA
TGGATTTCCGTCTCTGGTGTAGCTGATGATCCGAATAACTACCTGTTTTGCCGGGTCAGAAAAAATGGTG
TTGCCGCGCCATCTGCCACCAGCCAGCTATCAACTCGCGCCCTGGAAGGGATTTTTGAAGCAACTCATCG
ATTGATTTACGGCGCTAAGGATGACTCTGGTCAGAGATACCTGGCCTGGTCTGGACACAGTGCCCGTGTC
GGAGCCGCGCGAGATATGGCCCGCGCTGGAGTTTCAATACCGGAGATCATGCAAGCTGGTGGCTGGACCA
ATGTAAATATTGTCATGAACTATATCCGTAACCTGGATAGTGAAACAGGGGCAATGGTGCGCCTGCTGGA
AGATGGCGATTAGCCATGTTTAAGGGTTCCGGTTCCACTAGGTACAATTCGATATCAAGCTTATCGATAA
TCAACCTCTGGATTACAAAATTTGTGAAAGATTGACTGGTATTCTTAACTATGTTGCTCCTTTTACGCTA
TGTGGATACGCTGCTTTAATGCCTTTGTATCATGCTATTGCTTCCCGTATGGCTTTCATTTTCTCCTCCT
TGTATAAATCCTGGTTGCTGTCTCTTTATGAGGAGTTGTGGCCCGTTGTCAGGCAACGTGGCGTGGTGTG
CACTGTGTTTGCTGACGCAACCCCCACTGGTTGGGGCATTGCCACCACCTGTCAGCTCCTTTCCGGGACT
TTCGCTTTCCCCCTCCCTATTGCCACGGCGGAACTCATCGCCGCCTGCCTTGCCCGCTGCTGGACAGGGG
CTCGGCTGTTGGGCACTGACAATTCCGTGGTGTTGTCGGGGAAATCATCGTCCTTTCCTTGGCTGCTCGC
CTGTGTTGCCACCTGGATTCTGCGCGGGACGTCCTTCTGCTACGTCCCTTCGGCCCTCAATCCAGCGGAC
CTTCCTTCCCGCGGCCTGCTGCCGGCTCTGCGGCCTCTTCCGCGTCTTCGCCTTCGCCCTCAGACGAGTC
GGATCTCCCTTTGGGCCGCCTCCCCGCATCGATACCGTCGACCTCGATCGAGACCTAGAAAAACATGGAG
CAATCACAAGTAGCAATACAGCAGCTACCAATGCTGATTGTGCCTGGCTAGAAGCACAAGAGGAGGAGGA
GGTGGGTTTTCCAGTCACACCTCAGGTACCTTTAAGACCAATGACTTACAAGGCAGCTGTAGATCTTAGC
CACTTTTTAAAAGAAAAGGGGGGACTGGAAGGGCTAATTCACTCCCAACGAAGACAAGATATCCTTGATC
TGTGGATCTACCACACACAAGGCTACTTCCCTGATTGGCAGAACTACACACCAGGGCCAGGGATCAGATA
TCCACTGACCTTTGGATGGTGCTACAAGCTAGTACCAGTTGAGCAAGAGAAGGTAGAAGAAGCCAATGAA
GGAGAGAACACCCGCTTGTTACACCCTGTGAGCCTGCATGGGATGGATGACCCGGAGAGAGAAGTATTAG
AGTGGAGGTTTGACAGCCGCCTAGCATTTCATCACATGGCCCGAGAGCTGCATCCGGACTGTACTGGGTC
TCTCTGGTTAGACCAGATCTGAGCCTGGGAGCTCTCTGGCTAACTAGGGAACCCACTGCTTAAGCCTCAA
TAAAGCTTGCCTTGAGTGCTTCAAGTAGTGTGTGCCCGTCTGTTGTGTGACTCTGGTAACTAGAGATCCC
TCAGACCCTTTTAGTCAGTGTGGAAAATCTCTAGCAGCATGTGAGCAAAAGGCCAGCAAAAGGCCAGGAA
CCGTAAAAAGGCCGCGTTGCTGGCGTTTTTCCATAGGCTCCGCCCCCCTGACGAGCATCACAAAAATCGA
CGCTCAAGTCAGAGGTGGCGAAACCCGACAGGACTATAAAGATACCAGGCGTTTCCCCCTGGAAGCTCCC
TCGTGCGCTCTCCTGTTCCGACCCTGCCGCTTACCGGATACCTGTCCGCCTTTCTCCCTTCGGGAAGCGT
GGCGCTTTCTCATAGCTCACGCTGTAGGTATCTCAGTTCGGTGTAGGTCGTTCGCTCCAAGCTGGGCTGT
GTGCACGAACCCCCCGTTCAGCCCGACCGCTGCGCCTTATCCGGTAACTATCGTCTTGAGTCCAACCCGG
TAAGACACGACTTATCGCCACTGGCAGCAGCCACTGGTAACAGGATTAGCAGAGCGAGGTATGTAGGCGG
TGCTACAGAGTTCTTGAAGTGGTGGCCTAACTACGGCTACACTAGAAGAACAGTATTTGGTATCTGCGCT
CTGCTGAAGCCAGTTACCTTCGGAAAAAGAGTTGGTAGCTCTTGATCCGGCAAACAAACCACCGCTGGTA
GCGGTGGTTTTTTTGTTTGCAAGCAGCAGATTACGCGCAGAAAAAAAGGATCTCAAGAAGATCCTTTGAT
CTTTTCTACGGGGTCTGACGCTCAGTGGAACGAAAACTCACGTTAAGGGATTTTGGTCATGAGATTATCA
AAAAGGATCTTCACCTAGATCCTTTTAAATTAAAAATGAAGTTTTAAATCAATCTAAAGTATATATGAGT
AAACTTGGTCTGACAGTTACCAATGCTTAATCAGTGAGGCACCTATCTCAGCGATCTGTCTATTTCGTTC
ATCCATAGTTGCCTGACTCCCCGTCGTGTAGATAACTACGATACGGGAGGGCTTACCATCTGGCCCCAGT
GCTGCAATGATACCGCGAGACCCACGCTCACCGGCTCCAGATTTATCAGCAATAAACCAGCCAGCCGGAA
GGGCCGAGCGCAGAAGTGGTCCTGCAACTTTATCCGCCTCCATCCAGTCTATTAATTGTTGCCGGGAAGC
TAGAGTAAGTAGTTCGCCAGTTAATAGTTTGCGCAACGTTGTTGCCATTGCTACAGGCATCGTGGTGTCA
CGCTCGTCGTTTGGTATGGCTTCATTCAGCTCCGGTTCCCAACGATCAAGGCGAGTTACATGATCCCCCA
TGTTGTGCAAAAAAGCGGTTAGCTCCTTCGGTCCTCCGATCGTTGTCAGAAGTAAGTTGGCCGCAGTGTT
ATCACTCATGGTTATGGCAGCACTGCATAATTCTCTTACTGTCATGCCATCCGTAAGATGCTTTTCTGTG
ACTGGTGAGTACTCAACCAAGTCATTCTGAGAATAGTGTATGCGGCGACCGAGTTGCTCTTGCCCGGCGT
CAATACGGGATAATACCGCGCCACATAGCAGAACTTTAAAAGTGCTCATCATTGGAAAACGTTCTTCGGG
GCGAAAACTCTCAAGGATCTTACCGCTGTTGAGATCCAGTTCGATGTAACCCACTCGTGCACCCAACTGA
TCTTCAGCATCTTTTACTTTCACCAGCGTTTCTGGGTGAGCAAAAACAGGAAGGCAAAATGCCGCAAAAA
AGGGAATAAGGGCGACACGGAAATGTTGAATACTCATACTCTTCCTTTTTCAATATTATTGAAGCATTTA
TCAGGGTTATTGTCTCATGAGCGGATACATATTTGAATGTATTTAGAAAAATAAACAAAT
